Addgene plasmid #53924: PLAC4_pCSdest
Depositing lab: Roger Reeves. Depositing organization: Johns Hopkins University and School of Medicine. Publication: Survey of Human Chromosome 21 Gene Expression Effects on Early Development in Danio rerio. Edie S, Zaghloul NA, Leitch CC, Klinedinst DK, Lebron J, Thole JF, McCallion AS, Katsanis N, Reeves RH. G3 (Bethesda). 2018 Jul 2;8(7):2215-2223. doi: 10.1534/g3.118.200144. PubMed 29760202.
Backbone
  Vector backbone: pCSDest
  Backbone manufacturer: Lawson Lab (Addgene Plasmid 22423)
  Backbone size w/o insert (bp): 4095
  Vector type: Mammalian Expression
Growth in bacteria
  Bacterial resistance: Ampicillin, 100 μg/mL
  Growth temperature: 37°C
  Growth strain: Top10
  Copy number: High Copy
Gene/Insert
  Gene/Insert name: PLAC4
  Species: H. sapiens (human)
  Insert size (bp): 486
  Entrez Gene: PLAC4 (a.k.a. PRED78, C21orf115, MGC126664, MGC126666)
  Promoter: SP6 and CMV
  Cloning method: Gateway Cloning
  Sequencing primers: 5′ CMV-F; 3′ EBV-Rev
Terms and licenses: Academic/Nonprofit Terms; Industry Terms
Depositor comments: BC093685
How to cite: PLAC4_pCSdest was a gift from Roger Reeves (Addgene plasmid # 53924 ; http://n2t.net/addgene:53924 ; RRID:Addgene_53924)
