[The description below was written by a language model from this plasmid's Addgene catalogue record.]
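Description:
PLAC4_pCSdest is a Gateway-derived expression clone in which the human PLAC4 (placenta-specific 4, also known as C21orf115 or PRED78) sequence, an insert of about 486 bp, has been recombined into the pCSDest destination vector. pCSDest is a roughly 4.1 kb Gateway-adapted backbone, catalogued here as a mammalian expression vector. The plasmid is maintained in E. coli at high copy number under ampicillin selection. The depositor's comment gives a cDNA clone accession, which appears to indicate the source of the insert, although the record does not say so explicitly. No epitope tags, fusion partners or reporters are listed, and no feature table is provided, so the bacterial origin, the polyadenylation signal and the attB sites left by recombination cannot be confirmed from the record.

The insert sits downstream of two promoters, CMV and SP6, which give the construct two modes of use. The CMV promoter drives constitutive expression after the plasmid DNA is introduced into vertebrate cells or embryos. The SP6 phage promoter allows in vitro transcription of sense mRNA from the same template, which can then be microinjected.

PLAC4 lies on human chromosome 21, and the associated publication describes a survey of how expression of chromosome 21 genes affects early development in zebrafish. This clone therefore appears to be one of a set of uniformly built constructs for expressing individual chromosome 21 genes in zebrafish embryos and scoring the resulting developmental phenotypes. That kind of screen is relevant to understanding gene dosage effects in trisomy 21.
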