>Addgene plasmid #53924 | PLAC4_pCSdest | addgene partial sequence | sequence record 95386 | EBV-rev 5'-GTGGTTTGTCCAAACTCATC-3'
TAATACGACTCACTATAGTTCTAGAGGCTCGAGAGGATCACCACTTTGTACAAGAAAGCTGGGTCGGCGC
GCCCACCCTTTCAGGACTGGGGGACTGAAGAGACTCTGGGGAGGCTTATGAACTTTCTATGGGGAGCAGC
TAGGTGGGGATCCCTTATGCATGGCATTCTAATGCCTGGAAGTAACGTGATCCAGTATAGAGCCATAAAA
GCCTGTACATAAGGGATCTCTTCCCATTTTCCTTCTCTTTTACAAAATAAGCCTAATCGTAAAATATCAC
TATAGTATATAGAACCATGTTTAGGCCAGATATATTCGTCGTCTAACTTGTATTTAACCCAAATGGTGTT
GCAATACAAAATGAGTTTCTTTTTCTTTAAGCCAAATTTGAATTTGCTCCAATAGCTTAAAAGACACCCT
AGCGGCGAGTCCCTTGGGATACTCCTTGTTGTCCCCATGGTGAAGGGGGCGGCCGCGGAGCCTGCTTTTT
TGTACAAACTTGTGATCCTTGAATTCGAATCGATGGGATCCTGCAAAAAGAACAAGTAGCTTGTATTCTA
TAGTGTCACCTAAATCAAGCTTGCTCCGACGTCCCCAGGCAGAATGGCGGTTCCCTAAACGAGCATTGCT
TATATAGACCTCCCATTAGGCACGCCTACCGCCCATTTACGTCAATGGAACGCCCATTTGCGTCATTGCC
CCTCCCCATTGACGTCAATGGGGATGTACTTGGCAGCCATCGCGGGCCATTTACCGCCATTGACGTCAAT
GGGAGTACTGCCAATGTACCCTGGCGTACTTCCAATAGTAATGTACTTGCCAAGTTACTA
